>Addgene plasmid #216166 | pLV-hUbC-EGFP-sgRNA.FOXA1/A2/A3_CRISPRi | addgene full sequence | sequence record 452236 | Addgene NGS Result
GTCGACGGATCGGGAGATCTCCCGATCCCCTATGGTGCACTCTCAGTACAATCTGCTCTGATGCCGCATA
GTTAAGCCAGTATCTGCTCCCTGCTTGTGTGTTGGAGGTCGCTGAGTAGTGCGCGAGCAAAATTTAAGCT
ACAACAAGGCAAGGCTTGACCGACAATTGCATGAAGAATCTGCTTAGGGTTAGGCGTTTTGCGCTGCTTC
GCGATGTACGGGCCAGATATACGCGTTGACATTGATTATTGACTAGTTATTAATAGTAATCAATTACGGG
GTCATTAGTTCATAGCCCATATATGGAGTTCCGCGTTACATAACTTACGGTAAATGGCCCGCCTGGCTGA
CCGCCCAACGACCCCCGCCCATTGACGTCAATAATGACGTATGTTCCCATAGTAACGCCAATAGGGACTT
TCCATTGACGTCAATGGGTGGAGTATTTACGGTAAACTGCCCACTTGGCAGTACATCAAGTGTATCATAT
GCCAAGTACGCCCCCTATTGACGTCAATGACGGTAAATGGCCCGCCTGGCATTATGCCCAGTACATGACC
TTATGGGACTTTCCTACTTGGCAGTACATCTACGTATTAGTCATCGCTATTACCATGGTGATGCGGTTTT
GGCAGTACATCAATGGGCGTGGATAGCGGTTTGACTCACGGGGATTTCCAAGTCTCCACCCCATTGACGT
CAATGGGAGTTTGTTTTGGCACCAAAATCAACGGGACTTTCCAAAATGTCGTAACAACTCCGCCCCATTG
ACGCAAATGGGCGGTAGGCGTGTACGGTGGGAGGTCTATATAAGCAGCGCGTTTTGCCTGTACTGGGTCT
CTCTGGTTAGACCAGATCTGAGCCTGGGAGCTCTCTGGCTAACTAGGGAACCCACTGCTTAAGCCTCAAT
AAAGCTTGCCTTGAGTGCTTCAAGTAGTGTGTGCCCGTCTGTTGTGTGACTCTGGTAACTAGAGATCCCT
CAGACCCTTTTAGTCAGTGTGGAAAATCTCTAGCAGTGGCGCCCGAACAGGGACTTGAAAGCGAAAGGGA
AACCAGAGGAGCTCTCTCGACGCAGGACTCGGCTTGCTGAAGCGCGCACGGCAAGAGGCGAGGGGCGGCG
ACTGGTGAGTACGCCAAAAATTTTGACTAGCGGAGGCTAGAAGGAGAGAGATGGGTGCGAGAGCGTCAGT
ATTAAGCGGGGGAGAATTAGATCGCGATGGGAAAAAATTCGGTTAAGGCCAGGGGGAAAGAAAAAATATA
AATTAAAACATATAGTATGGGCAAGCAGGGAGCTAGAACGATTCGCAGTTAATCCTGGCCTGTTAGAAAC
ATCAGAAGGCTGTAGACAAATACTGGGACAGCTACAACCATCCCTTCAGACAGGATCAGAAGAACTTAGA
TCATTATATAATACAGTAGCAACCCTCTATTGTGTGCATCAAAGGATAGAGATAAAAGACACCAAGGAAG
CTTTAGACAAGATAGAGGAAGAGCAAAACAAAAGTAAGACCACCGCACAGCAAGCGGCCGCTGATCTTCA
GACCTGGAGGAGGAGATATGAGGGACAATTGGAGAAGTGAATTATATAAATATAAAGTAGTAAAAATTGA
ACCATTAGGAGTAGCACCCACCAAGGCAAAGAGAAGAGTGGTGCAGAGAGAAAAAAGAGCAGTGGGAATA
GGAGCTTTGTTCCTTGGGTTCTTGGGAGCAGCAGGAAGCACTATGGGCGCAGCGTCAATGACGCTGACGG
TACAGGCCAGACAATTATTGTCTGGTATAGTGCAGCAGCAGAACAATTTGCTGAGGGCTATTGAGGCGCA
ACAGCATCTGTTGCAACTCACAGTCTGGGGCATCAAGCAGCTCCAGGCAAGAATCCTGGCTGTGGAAAGA
TACCTAAAGGATCAACAGCTCCTGGGGATTTGGGGTTGCTCTGGAAAACTCATTTGCACCACTGCTGTGC
CTTGGAATGCTAGTTGGAGTAATAAATCTCTGGAACAGATTTGGAATCACACGACCTGGATGGAGTGGGA
CAGAGAAATTAACAATTACACAAGCTTAATACACTCCTTAATTGAAGAATCGCAAAACCAGCAAGAAAAG
AATGAACAAGAATTATTGGAATTAGATAAATGGGCAAGTTTGTGGAATTGGTTTAACATAACAAATTGGC
TGTGGTATATAAAATTATTCATAATGATAGTAGGAGGCTTGGTAGGTTTAAGAATAGTTTTTGCTGTACT
TTCTATAGTGAATAGAGTTAGGCAGGGATATTCACCATTATCGTTTCAGACCCACCTCCCAACCCCGAGG
GGACCCGACAGGCCCGAAGGAATAGAAGAAGAAGGTGGAGAGAGAGACAGAGACAGATCCATTCGATTAG
TGAACGGATCGGCACTGCGTGCGCCAATTCTGCAGACAAATGGCAGTATTCATCCACAATTTTAAAAGAA
AAGGGGGGATTGGGGGGTACAGTGCAGGGGAAAGAATAGTAGACATAATAGCAACAGACATACAAACTAA
AGAATTACAAAAACAAATTACAAAAATTCAAAATTTTCGGGTTTATTACAGGGACAGCAGAGATCCAGTT
TGGTTAATTAAATAACTTCGTATAGCATACATTATACGAAGTTATGATAGATCCGACGCCGCCATCTCTA
GGCCCGCGCCGGCCCCCTCGCACAGACTTGTGGGAGAAGCTCGGCTACTCCCCTGCCCCGGTTAATTTGC
ATATAATATTTCCTAGTAACTATAGAGGCTTAATGTGCGATAAAAGACAGATAATCTGTTCTTTTTAATA
CTAGCTACATTTTACATGATAGGCTTGGATTTCTATAAGAGATACAAATACTAAATTATTATTTTAAAAA
ACAGCACAAAAGGAAACTCACCCTAACTGTAAAGTAATTGTGTGTTTTGAGACTATAAATATCCCTTGGA
GAAAAGCCTTGTTTGAGCGCTCTGGATCTCTCAGGTTTTAGAGCTAGAAATAGCAAGTTAAAATAAGGCT
AGTCCGTTATCAACTTGAAAAAGTGGCACCGAGTCGGTGCTTTTTTTGTACGCTCAGCGGAGAAAAAAAG
CACCGACTCGGTGCCACTTTTTCAAGTTGATAACGGACTAGCCTTATTTTAACTTGCTATTTCTAGCTCT
AAAACCGGGAAGTGAGCGGGCTGCCGGTGTTTCGTCCTTTCCACAAGATATATAAAGCCAAGAAATCGAA
ATACTTTCAAGTTACGGTAAGCATATGATAGTCCATTTTAAAACATAATTTTAAAACTGCAAACTACCCA
AGAAATTATTACTTTCTACGTCACGTATTTTGTACTAATATCTTTGTGTTTACAGTCAAATTAATTCCAA
TTATCTCTCTAACAGCCTTGTATCGTATATGCAAATATGAAGGAATCATGGGAAATAGGCCCTCTTCCTG
CCCGACCTTGGATCGATCCGCCTGAACGCTGACGTCATCAACCCGCTCCAAGGAATCGCGGGCCCAGTGT
CACTAGGCGGGAACACCCAGCGCGCGTGCGCCCTGGCAGGAAGATGGCTGTGAGGGACAGGGGAGTGGCG
CCCTGCAATATTTGCATGTCGCTATGTGTTCTGGGAAATCACCATAAACGTGAAATGTCTTTGGATTTGG
GAATCTTATAAGTTCTGTATGAGACCACTCTTTCCCAAGTAGCTGCTCCAGTCGGAGTTTTAGAGCTAGA
AATAGCAAGTTAAAATAAGGCTAGTCCGTTATCAACTTGAAAAAGTGGCACCGAGTCGGTGCTTTTTTTG
GTCATCAGTCCGAGAAAAAAAGCACCGACTCGGTGCCACTTTTTCAAGTTGATAACGGACTAGCCTTATT
TTAACTTGCTATTTCTAGCTCTAAAACGAGGTAAGCGCTCGTCTTTCGAGGTACCCAAGCGGCGCACAAG
CTATATAAACCTGAAGGAAGTCTCAACTTTACACTTAGGTCAAGTTGCTTATCGTACTAGAGCTTCAGCA
GGAAATTTAACTAAAATCTAATTTAACCAGCATAGCAAATATCATTTATTCCCAAAATGCTAAAGTTTGA
GATAAACGGACTTGATTTCCGGCTGTTTTGACACTATCCAGAATGCCTTGCAGATGGGTGGGGCATGCTA
AATACTGCAGACAATTAATTAACCCGTGTCGGCTCCAGATCTGGCCTCCGCGCCGGGTTTTGGCGCCTCC
CGCGGGCGCCCCCCTCCTCACGGCGAGCGCTGCCACGTCAGACGAAGGGCGCAGCGAGCGTCCTGATCCT
TCCGCCCGGACGCTCAGGACAGCGGCCCGCTGCTCATAAGACTCGGCCTTAGAACCCCAGTATCAGCAGA
AGGACATTTTAGGACGGGACTTGGGTGACTCTAGGGCACTGGTTTTCTTTCCAGAGAGCGGAACAGGCGA
GGAAAAGTAGTCCCTTCTCGGCGATTCTGCGGAGGGATCTCCGTGGGGCGGTGAACGCCGATGATTATAT
AAGGACGCGCCGGGTGTGGCACAGCTAGTTCCGTCGCAGCCGGGATTTGGGTCGCGGTTCTTGTTTGTGG
ATCGCTGTGATCGTCACTTGGTGAGTAGCGGGCTGCTGGGCTGGCCGGGGCTTTCGTGGCCGCCGGGCCG
CTCGGTGGGACGGAAGCGTGTGGAGAGACCGCCAAGGGCTGTAGTCTGGGTCCGCGAGCAAGGTTGCCCT
GAACTGGGGGTTGGGGGGAGCGCAGCAAAATGGCGGCTGTTCCCGAGTCTTGAATGGAAGACGCTTGTGA
GGCGGGCTGTGAGGTCGTTGAAACAAGGTGGGGGGCATGGTGGGCGGCAAGAACCCAAGGTCTTGAGGCC
TTCGCTAATGCGGGAAAGCTCTTATTCGGGTGAGATGGGCTGGGGCACCATCTGGGGACCCTGACGTGAA
GTTTGTCACTGACTGGAGAACTCGGTTTGTCGTCTGTTGCGGGGGCGGCAGTTATGGCGGTGCCGTTGGG
CAGTGCACCCGTACCTTTGGGAGCGCGCGCCCTCGTCGTGTCGTGACGTCACCCGTTCTGTTGGCTTATA
ATGCAGGGTGGGGCCACCTGCCGGTAGGTGTGCGGTAGGCTTTTCTCCGTCGCAGGACGCAGGGTTCGGG
CCTAGGGTAGGCTCTCCTGAATCGACAGGCGCCGGACCTCTGGTGAGGGGAGGGATAAGTGAGGCGTCAG
TTTCTTTGGTCGGTTTTATGTACCTATCTTCTTAAGTAGCTGAAGCTCCGGTTTTGAACTATGCGCTCGG
GGTTGGCGAGTGTGTTTTGTGAAGTTTTTTAGGCACCTTTTGAAATGTAATCATTTGGGTCAATATGTAA
TTTTCAGTGTTAGACTAGTAAATTGTCCGCTAAATTCTGGCCGTTTTTGGCTTTTTTGTTAGACGAAGCT
TGGGCTGCAGGTCGACTCTAGAGGATCCCCGGGTACCGGTCGCCACCATGGTGAGCAAGGGCGAGGAGCT
GTTCACCGGGGTGGTGCCCATCCTGGTCGAGCTGGACGGCGACGTAAACGGCCACAAGTTCAGCGTGTCC
GGCGAGGGCGAGGGCGATGCCACCTACGGCAAGCTGACCCTGAAGTTCATCTGCACCACCGGCAAGCTGC
CCGTGCCCTGGCCCACCCTCGTGACCACCCTGACCTACGGCGTGCAGTGCTTCAGCCGCTACCCCGACCA
CATGAAGCAGCACGACTTCTTCAAGTCCGCCATGCCCGAAGGCTACGTCCAGGAGCGCACCATCTTCTTC
AAGGACGACGGCAACTACAAGACCCGCGCCGAGGTGAAGTTCGAGGGCGACACCCTGGTGAACCGCATCG
AGCTGAAGGGCATCGACTTCAAGGAGGACGGCAACATCCTGGGGCACAAGCTGGAGTACAACTACAACAG
CCACAACGTCTATATCATGGCCGACAAGCAGAAGAACGGCATCAAGGTGAACTTCAAGATCCGCCACAAC
ATCGAGGACGGCAGCGTGCAGCTCGCCGACCACTACCAGCAGAACACCCCCATCGGCGACGGCCCCGTGC
TGCTGCCCGACAACCACTACCTGAGCACCCAGTCCGCCCTGAGCAAAGACCCCAACGAGAAGCGCGATCA
CRTGGWMCWGYWGGARYKCGYGASSGCCGCCRSKMNCACYSKCGGCATGGACGAGCTGTACAAGTAANNN
NNNNNNNNNNNNNNNNTCGAKAATCAACCTCTGGATTACAAAATTTGTGAAAGATTGACTGGTATTCTTA
ACTATGTTGCTCCTTTTACGCTATGTGGATACGCTGCTTTAATGCCTTTGTATCATGCTATTGCTTCCCG
TATGGCTTTCATTTTCTCCTCCTTGTATAAATCCTGGTTGCTGTCTCTTTATGAGGAGTTGTGGCCCGTT
GTCAGGCAACGTGGCGTGGTGTGCACTGTGTTTGCTGACGCAACCCCCACTGGTTGGGGCATTGCCACCA
CCTGTCAGCTCCTTTCCGGGACTTTCGCTTTCCCCCTCCCTATTGCCACGGCGGAACTCATCGCCGCCTG
CCTTGCCCGCTGCTGGACAGGGGCTCGGCTGTTGGGCACTGACAATTCCGTGGTGTTGTCGGGGAAATCA
TCGTCCTTTCCTTGGCTGCTCGCCTGTGTTGCCACCTGGATTCTGCGCGGGACGTCCTTCTGCTACGTCC
CTTCGGCCCTCAATCCAGCGGACCTTCCTTCCCGCGGCCTGCTGCCGGCTCTGCGGCCTCTTCCGCGTCT
TCGCCTTCGCCCTCAGACGAGTCGGATCTCCCTTTGGGCCGCCTCCCCGCATCGATACCGWCGACCTCGA
GACCTAGAAAAACATGGAGCAATCACAAGTAGCAATACAGCAGCTACCAATGCTGATTGTGCCTGGCTAG
AAGCACAAGAGGAGGAGGAGGTGGGTTTTCCAGTCACACCTCAGGTACCTTTAAGACCAATGACTTACAA
GGCAGCTGTAGATCTTAGCCACTTTTTAAAAGAAAAGGGGGGACTGGAAGGGCTAATTCACTCCCAACGA
AGACAAGATATCCTTGATCTGTGGATCTACCACACACAAGGCTACTTCCCTGATTGGCAGAACTACACAC
CAGGGCCAGGGATCAGATATCCACTGACCTTTGGATGGTGCTACAAGCTAGTACCAGTTGAGCAAGAGAA
GGTAGAAGAAGCCAATGAAGGAGAGAACACCCGCTTGTTACACCCTGTGAGCCTGCATGGGATGGATGAC
CCGGAGAGAGAAGTATTAGAGTGGAGGTTTGACAGCCGCCTAGCATTTCATCACATGGCCCGAGAGCTGC
ATCCGGACTGTACTGGGTCTCTCTGGTTAGACCAGATCTGAGCCTGGGAGCTCTCTGGCTAACTAGGGAA
CCCACTGCTTAAGCCTCAATAAAGCTTGCCTTGAGTGCTTCAAGTAGTGTGTGCCCGTCTGTTGTGTGAC
TCTGGTAACTAGAGATCCCTCAGACCCTTTTAGTCAGTGTGGAAAATCTCTAGCAGGGCCCGTTTAAACC
CGCTGATCAGCCTCGACTGTGCCTTCTAGTTGCCAGCCATCTGTTGTTTGCCCCTCCCCCGTGCCTTCCT
TGACCCTGGAAGGTGCCACTCCCACTGTCCTTTCCTAATAAAATGAGGAAATTGCATCGCATTGTCTGAG
TAGGTGTCATTCTATTCTGGGGGGTGGGGTGGGGCAGGACAGCAAGGGGGAGGATTGGGAAGACAATAGC
AGGCATGCTGGGGATGCGGTGGGCTCTATGGCTTCTGAGGCGGAAAGAACCAGCTGGGGCTCTAGGGGGT
ATCCCC
[124 nt withheld, positions 7777-7900]
C
[91 nt withheld, positions 7902-7992]
A
[49 nt withheld, positions 7994-8042]
CCTTTGACGTTGGAGTCCACGTTCTTT
[37 nt withheld, positions 8070-8106]
ACCCTATCTCGGTCTATTCTTTTGATTTATAAGGGATTTTGCCGATTTCGGCCTATTGGTTAAAAAATGA
GCTGATTTAACAAAAATTTAACGCGAATTAATTCTGTGGAATGTGTGTCAGTTAGGGTGTGGAAAGTCCC
CAGGCTCCCCAGCAGGCAGAAGTATGCAAAGCATGCATCTCAATTAGTCAGCAACCAGGTGTGGAAAGTC
CCCAGGCTCCCCAGCAGGCAGAAGTATGCAAAGCATGCATCTCAATTAGTCAGCAACCATAGTCCCGCCC
CTAACTCCGCCCATCCCGCCCCTAACTCCGCCCAGTTCCGCCCATTCTCCGCCCCATGGCTGACTAATTT
TTTTTATTTATGCAGAGGCCGAGGCCGCCTCTGCCTCTGAGCTATTCCAGAAGTAGTGAGGAGGCTTTTT
TGGAGGCCTAGGCTTTTGCAAAAAGCTCCCGGGAGCTTGTATATCCATTTTCGGATCTGATCAGCACGTG
TTGACAATTAATCATCGGCATAGTATATCGGCATAGTATAATACGACAAGGTGAGGAACTAAACCATGGC
CAAGTTGACCAGTGCCGTTCCGGTGCTCACCGCGCGCGACGTCGCCGGAGCGGTCGAGTTCTGGACCGAC
CGGCTCGGGTTCTCCCGGGACTTCGTGGAGGACGACTTCGCCGGTGTGGTCCGGGACGACGTGACCCTGT
TCATCAGCGCGGTCCAGGACCAGGTGGTGCCGGACAACACCCTGGCCTGGGTGTGGGTGCGCGGCCTGGA
CGAGCTGTACGCCGAGTGGTCGGAGGTCGTGTCCACGAACTTCCGGGACGCCTCCGGGCCGGCCATGACC
GAGATCGGCGAGCAGCCGTGGGGGCGGGAGTTCGCCCTGCGCGACCCGGCCGGCAACTGCGTGCACTTCG
TGGCCGAGGAGCAGGACTGACACGTGCTACGAGATTTCGATTCCACCGCCGCCTTCTATGAAAGGTTGGG
CTTCGGAATCGTTTTCCGGGACGCCGGCTGGATGATCCTCCAGCGCGGGGATCTCATGCTGGAGTTCTTC
GCCCACCCCAACTTGTTTATTGCAGCTTATAATGGTTACAAATAAAGCAATAGCATCACAAATTTCACAA
ATAAAGCATTTTTTTCACTGCATTCTAGTTGTGGTTTGTCCAAACTCATCAATGTATCTTATCATGTCTG
TATACCGTCGACCTCTAGCTAGAGCTTGGCGTAATCATGGTCATAGCTGTTTCCTGTGTGAAATTGTTAT
CCGCTCACAATTCCACACAACATACGAGCCGGAAGCATAAAGTGTAAAGCCTGGGGTGCCTAATGAGTGA
GCTAACTCACATTAATTGCGTTGCGCTCACTGCCCGCTTTCCAGTCGGGAAACCTGTCGTGCCAGCTGCA
TTAATGAATCGGCCAACGCGCGGGGAGAGGCGGTTTGCGTATTGGGCGCTCTTCCGCTTCCTCGCTCACT
GACTCGCTGCGCTCGGTCGTTCGGCTGCGGCGAGCGGTATCAGCTCACTCAAAGGCGGTAATACGGTTAT
CCACAGAATCAGGGGATAACGCAGGAAAGAACATGTGAGCAAAAGGCCAGCAAAAGGCCAGGAACCGTAA
AAAGGCCGCGTTGCTGGCGTTTTTCCATAGGCTCCGCCCCCCTGACGAGCATCACAAAAATCGACGCTCA
AGTCAGAGGTGGCGAAACCCGACAGGACTATAAAGATACCAGGCGTTTCCCCCTGGAAGCTCCCTCGTGC
GCTCTCCTGTTCCGACCCTGCCGCTTACCGGATACCTGTCCGCCTTTCTCCCTTCGGGAAGCGTGGCGCT
TTCTCATAGCTCACGCTGTAGGTATCTCAGTTCGGTGTAGGTCGTTCGCTCCAAGCTGGGCTGTGTGCAC
GAACCCCCCGTTCAGCCCGACCGCTGCGCCTTATCCGGTAACTATCGTCTTGAGTCCAACCCGGTAAGAC
ACGACTTATCGCCACTGGCAGCAGCCACTGGTAACAGGATTAGCAGAGCGAGGTATGTAGGCGGTGCTAC
AGAGTTCTTGAAGTGGTGGCCTAACTACGGCTACACTAGAAGAACAGTATTTGGTATCTGCGCTCTGCTG
AAGCCAGTTACCTTCGGAAAAAGAGTTGGTAGCTCTTGATCCGGCAAACAAACCACCGCTGGTAGCGGTG
GTTTTTTTGTTTGCAAGCAGCAGATTACGCGCAGAAAAAAAGGATCTCAAGAAGATCCTTTGATCTTTTC
TACGGGGTCTGACGCTCAGTGGAACGAAAACTCACGTTAAGGGATTTTGGTCATGAGATTATCAAAAAGG
ATCTTCACCTAGATCCTTTTAAATTAAAAATGAAGTTTTAAATCAATCTAAAGTATATATGAGTAAACTT
GGTCTGACAGTTACCAATGCTTAATCAGTGAGGCACCTATCTCAGCGATCTGTCTATTTCGTTCATCCAT
AGTTGCCTGACTCCCCGTCGTGTAGATAACTACGATACGGGAGGGCTTACCATCTGGCCCCAGTGCTGCA
ATGATACCGCGAGACCCACGCTCACCGGCTCCAGATTTATCAGCAATAAACCAGCCAGCCGGAAGGGCCG
AGCGCAGAAGTGGTCCTGCAACTTTATCCGCCTCCATCCAGTCTATTAATTGTTGCCGGGAAGCTAGAGT
AAGTAGTTCGCCAGTTAATAGTTTGCGCAACGTTGTTGCCATTGCTACAGGCATCGTGGTGTCACGCTCG
TCGTTTGGTATGGCTTCATTCAGCTCCGGTTCCCAACGATCAAGGCGAGTTACATGATCCCCCATGTTGT
GCAAAAAAGCGGTTAGCTCCTTCGGTCCTCCGATCGTTGTCAGAAGTAAGTTGGCCGCAGTGTTATCACT
CATGGTTATGGCAGCACTGCATAATTCTCTTACTGTCATGCCATCCGTAAGATGCTTTTCTGTGACTGGT
GAGTACTCAACCAAGTCATTCTGAGAATAGTGTATGCGGCGACCGAGTTGCTCTTGCCCGGCGTCAATAC
GGGATAATACCGCGCCACATAGCAGAACTTTAAAAGTGCTCATCATTGGAAAACGTTCTTCGGGGCGAAA
ACTCTCAAGGATCTTACCGCTGTTGAGATCCAGTTCGATGTAACCCACTCGTGCACCCAACTGATCTTCA
GCATCTTTTACTTTCACCAGCGTTTCTGGGTGAGCAAAAACAGGAAGGCAAAATGCCGCAAAAAAGGGAA
TAAGGGCGACACGGAAATGTTGAATACTCATACTCTTCCTTTTTCAATATTATTGAAGCATTTATCAGGG
TTATTGTCTCATGAGCGGATACATATTTGAATGTATTTAGAAAAATAAACAAATAGGGGTTCCGCGCACA
TTTCCCCGAAAAGTGCCACCTGAC
Features (pLannotate 1.2.2; 38 found; start..end, strand, type, name):
     31..83      -  misc_feature   bom (fragment): basis of mobility region from pBR322
    238..617     +  enhancer       CMV enhancer: human cytomegalovirus immediate early enhancer
    618..817     +  promoter       CMV promoter: human cytomegalovirus (CMV) immediate early promoter
    835..1015    +  LTR            5' LTR (truncated): truncated 5' long terminal repeat (LTR) from HIV-1
   1062..1187    +  misc_feature   HIV-1 Ψ: packaging signal of human immunodeficiency virus type 1
   1171..1534    +  CDS            HIV-1 gag (fragment): gag protein from human immunodeficiency virus 1; gag
   1680..1913    +  misc_feature   RRE: The Rev response element (RRE) of HIV-1 allows for Rev-dependent mRNA export from the nucleus to the cytoplasm.
   2290..2390    +  CDS            Rev (fragment): human immunodeficiency virus 1 (HIV-1) Rev protein; rev; enhances nuclear export of unspliced and incompletely spliced viral mRNAs
   2440..2557    +  misc_feature   cPPT/CTS: central polypurine tract and central termination sequence of HIV-1
   2602..2635    +  protein_bind   loxP: Cre-mediated recombination occurs in the 8-bp core sequence (GCATACAT). Cre recombinase
   2640..2953    +  promoter       U6 promoter: RNA polymerase III promoter for mouse U6 snRNA (Das et al., 1988)
   2975..3050    +  misc_RNA       gRNA scaffold: guide RNA scaffold for the Streptococcus pyogenes CRISPR/Cas9 system
   3080..3155    -  misc_RNA       gRNA scaffold: guide RNA scaffold for the Streptococcus pyogenes CRISPR/Cas9 system
   3184..3424    -  promoter       U6 promoter: RNA polymerase III promoter for human U6 snRNA
   3454..3668    +  promoter       H1 promoter: human H1 RNA promoter
   3697..3772    +  misc_RNA       gRNA scaffold: guide RNA scaffold for the Streptococcus pyogenes CRISPR/Cas9 system
   3802..3877    -  misc_RNA       gRNA scaffold: guide RNA scaffold for the Streptococcus pyogenes CRISPR/Cas9 system
   4173..5384    +  promoter       UbC promoter: human ubiquitin C promoter
   5395..5428    -  misc_feature   MCS (fragment): pUC18/19 multiple cloning site
   5438..6157    +  CDS            EGFP: the original enhanced GFP (Yang et al., 1996) mammalian codon-optimized
   6182..6770    +  misc_feature   WPRE: woodchuck hepatitis virus posttranscriptional regulatory element
   6707..7288    +  CDS            nef (fragment): NEF_HV1H2 - Experimental evidence at protein level: Swiss-Prot protein existence level 1. Extracellular Nef protein targets CD4(+) T-lymphocytes for apoptosis by interacting with CXCR4 surface receptors. From Human immunodeficiency virus type 1 group M subtype B (isolate HXB2) (HIV-1).
   7295..7475    +  LTR            5' LTR (truncated): truncated 5' long terminal repeat (LTR) from HIV-1
   7507..7731    +  polyA_signal   bGH poly(A) signal: bovine growth hormone polyadenylation signal
   7735..7756    +  promoter       SV40 promoter (fragment): SV40 enhancer and early promoter
   7777..8205    +  rep_origin     f1 ori (sequence partly withheld): f1 bacteriophage origin of replication; arrow indicates direction of (+) strand synthesis
   8219..8548    +  promoter       SV40 promoter: SV40 enhancer and early promoter
   8596..8643    +  promoter       EM7 promoter: synthetic bacterial promoter&nbsp
   8662..9036    +  CDS            BleoR: antibiotic-binding protein; Sh ble from Streptoalloteichus hindustanus; confers resistance to bleomycin, phleomycin, and Zeocin™
   9046..9171    +  CDS            ble (fragment): BLE_KLEPN - Experimental evidence at protein level: Swiss-Prot protein existence level 1. Binding protein with a strong affinity to the bleomycin family of antibiotics. Binds to CL990; an antimitotic-antibiotic compound. From Klebsiella pneumoniae.
   9166..9287    +  polyA_signal   SV40 poly(A) signal: SV40 polyadenylation signal
   9358..9380    -  protein_bind   lac operator (fragment): The lac repressor binds to the lac operator to inhibit transcription in E. coli. This inhibition can be relieved by adding lactose or isopropyl-β-D-thiogalactopyranoside (IPTG). lac repressor encoded by lacI
   9384..9414    -  promoter       lac promoter: promoter for the E. coli lac operon
   9429..9450    -  protein_bind   CAP binding site: CAP binding activates transcription in the presence of cAMP. E. coli catabolite activator protein
   9463..9555    -  CDS            lacI (fragment): lac repressor; lacI; The lac repressor binds to the lac operator to inhibit transcription in E. coli. This inhibition can be relieved by adding lactose or isopropyl-β-D-thiogalactopyranoside (IPTG).
   9738..10326   -  rep_origin     ori: high-copy-number ColE1/pMB1/pBR322/pUC origin of replication
  10497..11357   -  CDS            AmpR: β-lactamase; bla; confers resistance to ampicillin, carbenicillin, and related antibiotics
  11358..11462   -  promoter       AmpR promoter: bla
