>Addgene plasmid #216166 | pLV-hUbC-EGFP-sgRNA.FOXA1/A2/A3_CRISPRi | addgene full sequence | sequence record 462291 | Addgene Long Read Sequencing Result
GTCGACGGATCGGGAGATCTCCCGATCCCCTATGGTGCACTCTCAGTACAATCTGCTCTGATGCCGCATA
GTTAAGCCAGTATCTGCTCCCTGCTTGTGTGTTGGAGGTCGCTGAGTAGTGCGCGAGCAAAATTTAAGCT
ACAACAAGGCAAGGCTTGACCGACAATTGCATGAAGAATCTGCTTAGGGTTAGGCGTTTTGCGCTGCTTC
GCGATGTACGGGCCAGATATACGCGTTGACATTGATTATTGACTAGTTATTAATAGTAATCAATTACGGG
GTCATTAGTTCATAGCCCATATATGGAGTTCCGCGTTACATAACTTACGGTAAATGGCCCGCCTGGCTGA
CCGCCCAACGACCCCCGCCCATTGACGTCAATAATGACGTATGTTCCCATAGTAACGCCAATAGGGACTT
TCCATTGACGTCAATGGGTGGAGTATTTACGGTAAACTGCCCACTTGGCAGTACATCAAGTGTATCATAT
GCCAAGTACGCCCCCTATTGACGTCAATGACGGTAAATGGCCCGCCTGGCATTATGCCCAGTACATGACC
TTATGGGACTTTCCTACTTGGCAGTACATCTACGTATTAGTCATCGCTATTACCATGGTGATGCGGTTTT
GGCAGTACATCAATGGGCGTGGATAGCGGTTTGACTCACGGGGATTTCCAAGTCTCCACCCCATTGACGT
CAATGGGAGTTTGTTTTGGCACCAAAATCAACGGGACTTTCCAAAATGTCGTAACAACTCCGCCCCATTG
ACGCAAATGGGCGGTAGGCGTGTACGGTGGGAGGTCTATATAAGCAGCGCGTTTTGCCTGTACTGGGTCT
CTCTGGTTAGACCAGATCTGAGCCTGGGAGCTCTCTGGCTAACTAGGGAACCCACTGCTTAAGCCTCAAT
AAAGCTTGCCTTGAGTGCTTCAAGTAGTGTGTGCCCGTCTGTTGTGTGACTCTGGTAACTAGAGATCCCT
CAGACCCTTTTAGTCAGTGTGGAAAATCTCTAGCAGTGGCGCCCGAACAGGGACTTGAAAGCGAAAGGGA
AACCAGAGGAGCTCTCTCGACGCAGGACTCGGCTTGCTGAAGCGCGCACGGCAAGAGGCGAGGGGCGGCG
ACTGGTGAGTACGCCAAAAATTTTGACTAGCGGAGGCTAGAAGGAGAGAGATGGGTGCGAGAGCGTCAGT
ATTAAGCGGGGGAGAATTAGATCGCGATGGGAAAAAATTCGGTTAAGGCCAGGGGGAAAGAAAAAATATA
AATTAAAACATATAGTATGGGCAAGCAGGGAGCTAGAACGATTCGCAGTTAATCCTGGCCTGTTAGAAAC
ATCAGAAGGCTGTAGACAAATACTGGGACAGCTACAACCATCCCTTCAGACAGGATCAGAAGAACTTAGA
TCATTATATAATACAGTAGCAACCCTCTATTGTGTGCATCAAAGGATAGAGATAAAAGACACCAAGGAAG
CTTTAGACAAGATAGAGGAAGAGCAAAACAAAAGTAAGACCACCGCACAGCAAGCGGCCGCTGATCTTCA
GACCTGGAGGAGGAGATATGAGGGACAATTGGAGAAGTGAATTATATAAATATAAAGTAGTAAAAATTGA
ACCATTAGGAGTAGCACCCACCAAGGCAAAGAGAAGAGTGGTGCAGAGAGAAAAAAGAGCAGTGGGAATA
GGAGCTTTGTTCCTTGGGTTCTTGGGAGCAGCAGGAAGCACTATGGGCGCAGCGTCAATGACGCTGACGG
TACAGGCCAGACAATTATTGTCTGGTATAGTGCAGCAGCAGAACAATTTGCTGAGGGCTATTGAGGCGCA
ACAGCATCTGTTGCAACTCACAGTCTGGGGCATCAAGCAGCTCCAGGCAAGAATCCTGGCTGTGGAAAGA
TACCTAAAGGATCAACAGCTCCTGGGGATTTGGGGTTGCTCTGGAAAACTCATTTGCACCACTGCTGTGC
CTTGGAATGCTAGTTGGAGTAATAAATCTCTGGAACAGATTTGGAATCACACGACCTGGATGGAGTGGGA
CAGAGAAATTAACAATTACACAAGCTTAATACACTCCTTAATTGAAGAATCGCAAAACCAGCAAGAAAAG
AATGAACAAGAATTATTGGAATTAGATAAATGGGCAAGTTTGTGGAATTGGTTTAACATAACAAATTGGC
TGTGGTATATAAAATTATTCATAATGATAGTAGGAGGCTTGGTAGGTTTAAGAATAGTTTTTGCTGTACT
TTCTATAGTGAATAGAGTTAGGCAGGGATATTCACCATTATCGTTTCAGACCCACCTCCCAACCCCGAGG
GGACCCGACAGGCCCGAAGGAATAGAAGAAGAAGGTGGAGAGAGAGACAGAGACAGATCCATTCGATTAG
TGAACGGATCGGCACTGCGTGCGCCAATTCTGCAGACAAATGGCAGTATTCATCCACAATTTTAAAAGAA
AAGGGGGGATTGGGGGGTACAGTGCAGGGGAAAGAATAGTAGACATAATAGCAACAGACATACAAACTAA
AGAATTACAAAAACAAATTACAAAAATTCAAAATTTTCGGGTTTATTACAGGGACAGCAGAGATCCAGTT
TGGTTAATTAAATAACTTCGTATAGCATACATTATACGAAGTTATGATAGATCCGACGCCGCCATCTCTA
GGCCCGCGCCGGCCCCCTCGCACAGACTTGTGGGAGAAGCTCGGCTACTCCCCTGCCCCGGTTAATTTGC
ATATAATATTTCCTAGTAACTATAGAGGCTTAATGTGCGATAAAAGACAGATAATCTGTTCTTTTTAATA
CTAGCTACATTTTACATGATAGGCTTGGATTTCTATAAGAGATACAAATACTAAATTATTATTTTAAAAA
ACAGCACAAAAGGAAACTCACCCTAACTGTAAAGTAATTGTGTGTTTTGAGACTATAAATATCCCTTGGA
GAAAAGCCTTGTTTGAGCGCTCTGGATCTCTCAGGTTTTAGAGCTAGAAATAGCAAGTTAAAATAAGGCT
AGTCCGTTATCAACTTGAAAAAGTGGCACCGAGTCGGTGCTTTTTTTGTACGCTCAGCGGAGAAAAAAAG
CACCGACTCGGTGCCACTTTTTCAAGTTGATAACGGACTAGCCTTATTTTAACTTGCTATTTCTAGCTCT
AAAACCGGGAAGTGAGCGGGCTGCCGGTGTTTCGTCCTTTCCACAAGATATATAAAGCCAAGAAATCGAA
ATACTTTCAAGTTACGGTAAGCATATGATAGTCCATTTTAAAACATAATTTTAAAACTGCAAACTACCCA
AGAAATTATTACTTTCTACGTCACGTATTTTGTACTAATATCTTTGTGTTTACAGTCAAATTAATTCCAA
TTATCTCTCTAACAGCCTTGTATCGTATATGCAAATATGAAGGAATCATGGGAAATAGGCCCTCTTCCTG
CCCGACCTTGGATCGATCCGCCTGAACGCTGACGTCATCAACCCGCTCCAAGGAATCGCGGGCCCAGTGT
CACTAGGCGGGAACACCCAGCGCGCGTGCGCCCTGGCAGGAAGATGGCTGTGAGGGACAGGGGAGTGGCG
CCCTGCAATATTTGCATGTCGCTATGTGTTCTGGGAAATCACCATAAACGTGAAATGTCTTTGGATTTGG
GAATCTTATAAGTTCTGTATGAGACCACTCTTTCCCAAGTAGCTGCTCCAGTCGGAGTTTTAGAGCTAGA
AATAGCAAGTTAAAATAAGGCTAGTCCGTTATCAACTTGAAAAAGTGGCACCGAGTCGGTGCTTTTTTTG
GTCATCAGTCCGAGAAAAAAAGCACCGACTCGGTGCCACTTTTTCAAGTTGATAACGGACTAGCCTTATT
TTAACTTGCTATTTCTAGCTCTAAAACGAGGTAAGCGCTCGTCTTTCGAGGTACCCAAGCGGCGCACAAG
CTATATAAACCTGAAGGAAGTCTCAACTTTACACTTAGGTCAAGTTGCTTATCGTACTAGAGCTTCAGCA
GGAAATTTAACTAAAATCTAATTTAACCAGCATAGCAAATATCATTTATTCCCAAAATGCTAAAGTTTGA
GATAAACGGACTTGATTTCCGGCTGTTTTGACACTATCCAGAATGCCTTGCAGATGGGTGGGGCATGCTA
AATACTGCAGACAATTAATTAACCCGTGTCGGCTCCAGATCTGGCCTCCGCGCCGGGTTTTGGCGCCTCC
CGCGGGCGCCCCCCTCCTCACGGCGAGCGCTGCCACGTCAGACGAAGGGCGCAGCGAGCGTCCTGATCCT
TCCGCCCGGACGCTCAGGACAGCGGCCCGCTGCTCATAAGACTCGGCCTTAGAACCCCAGTATCAGCAGA
AGGACATTTTAGGACGGGACTTGGGTGACTCTAGGGCACTGGTTTTCTTTCCAGAGAGCGGAACAGGCGA
GGAAAAGTAGTCCCTTCTCGGCGATTCTGCGGAGGGATCTCCGTGGGGCGGTGAACGCCGATGATTATAT
AAGGACGCGCCGGGTGTGGCACAGCTAGTTCCGTCGCAGCCGGGATTTGGGTCGCGGTTCTTGTTTGTGG
ATCGCTGTGATCGTCACTTGGTGAGTAGCGGGCTGCTGGGCTGGCCGGGGCTTTCGTGGCCGCCGGGCCG
CTCGGTGGGACGGAAGCGTGTGGAGAGACCGCCAAGGGCTGTAGTCTGGGTCCGCGAGCAAGGTTGCCCT
GAACTGGGGGTTGGGGGGAGCGCAGCAAAATGGCGGCTGTTCCCGAGTCTTGAATGGAAGACGCTTGTGA
GGCGGGCTGTGAGGTCGTTGAAACAAGGTGGGGGGCATGGTGGGCGGCAAGAACCCAAGGTCTTGAGGCC
TTCGCTAATGCGGGAAAGCTCTTATTCGGGTGAGATGGGCTGGGGCACCATCTGGGGACCCTGACGTGAA
GTTTGTCACTGACTGGAGAACTCGGTTTGTCGTCTGTTGCGGGGGCGGCAGTTATGGCGGTGCCGTTGGG
CAGTGCACCCGTACCTTTGGGAGCGCGCGCCCTCGTCGTGTCGTGACGTCACCCGTTCTGTTGGCTTATA
ATGCAGGGTGGGGCCACCTGCCGGTAGGTGTGCGGTAGGCTTTTCTCCGTCGCAGGACGCAGGGTTCGGG
CCTAGGGTAGGCTCTCCTGAATCGACAGGCGCCGGACCTCTGGTGAGGGGAGGGATAAGTGAGGCGTCAG
TTTCTTTGGTCGGTTTTATGTACCTATCTTCTTAAGTAGCTGAAGCTCCGGTTTTGAACTATGCGCTCGG
GGTTGGCGAGTGTGTTTTGTGAAGTTTTTTAGGCACCTTTTGAAATGTAATCATTTGGGTCAATATGTAA
TTTTCAGTGTTAGACTAGTAAATTGTCCGCTAAATTCTGGCCGTTTTTGGCTTTTTTGTTAGACGAAGCT
TGGGCTGCAGGTCGACTCTAGAGGATCCCCGGGTACCGGTCGCCACCATGGTGAGCAAGGGCGAGGAGCT
GTTCACCGGGGTGGTGCCCATCCTGGTCGAGCTGGACGGCGACGTAAACGGCCACAAGTTCAGCGTGTCC
GGCGAGGGCGAGGGCGATGCCACCTACGGCAAGCTGACCCTGAAGTTCATCTGCACCACCGGCAAGCTGC
CCGTGCCCTGGCCCACCCTCGTGACCACCCTGACCTACGGCGTGCAGTGCTTCAGCCGCTACCCCGACCA
CATGAAGCAGCACGACTTCTTCAAGTCCGCCATGCCCGAAGGCTACGTCCAGGAGCGCACCATCTTCTTC
AAGGACGACGGCAACTACAAGACCCGCGCCGAGGTGAAGTTCGAGGGCGACACCCTGGTGAACCGCATCG
AGCTGAAGGGCATCGACTTCAAGGAGGACGGCAACATCCTGGGGCACAAGCTGGAGTACAACTACAACAG
CCACAACGTCTATATCATGGCCGACAAGCAGAAGAACGGCATCAAGGTGAACTTCAAGATCCGCCACAAC
ATCGAGGACGGCAGCGTGCAGCTCGCCGACCACTACCAGCAGAACACCCCCATCGGCGACGGCCCCGTGC
TGCTGCCCGACAACCACTACCTGAGCACCCAGTCCGCCCTGAGCAAAGACCCCAACGAGAAGCGCGATCA
CATGGTCCTGCTGGAGTTCGTGACCGCCGCCGGGATCACTCTCGGCATGGACGAGCTGTACAAGTAAGAA
TTCGATATCAAGCTTATCGATAATCAACCTCTGGATTACAAAATTTGTGAAAGATTGACTGGTATTCTTA
ACTATGTTGCTCCTTTTACGCTATGTGGATACGCTGCTTTAATGCCTTTGTATCATGCTATTGCTTCCCG
TATGGCTTTCATTTTCTCCTCCTTGTATAAATCCTGGTTGCTGTCTCTTTATGAGGAGTTGTGGCCCGTT
GTCAGGCAACGTGGCGTGGTGTGCACTGTGTTTGCTGACGCAACCCCCACTGGTTGGGGCATTGCCACCA
CCTGTCAGCTCCTTTCCGGGACTTTCGCTTTCCCCCTCCCTATTGCCACGGCGGAACTCATCGCCGCCTG
CCTTGCCCGCTGCTGGACAGGGGCTCGGCTGTTGGGCACTGACAATTCCGTGGTGTTGTCGGGGAAATCA
TCGTCCTTTCCTTGGCTGCTCGCCTGTGTTGCCACCTGGATTCTGCGCGGGACGTCCTTCTGCTACGTCC
CTTCGGCCCTCAATCCAGCGGACCTTCCTTCCCGCGGCCTGCTGCCGGCTCTGCGGCCTCTTCCGCGTCT
TCGCCTTCGCCCTCAGACGAGTCGGATCTCCCTTTGGGCCGCCTCCCCGCATCGATACCGTCGACCTCGA
GACCTAGAAAAACATGGAGCAATCACAAGTAGCAATACAGCAGCTACCAATGCTGATTGTGCCTGGCTAG
AAGCACAAGAGGAGGAGGAGGTGGGTTTTCCAGTCACACCTCAGGTACCTTTAAGACCAATGACTTACAA
GGCAGCTGTAGATCTTAGCCACTTTTTAAAAGAAAAGGGGGGACTGGAAGGGCTAATTCACTCCCAACGA
AGACAAGATATCCTTGATCTGTGGATCTACCACACACAAGGCTACTTCCCTGATTGGCAGAACTACACAC
CAGGGCCAGGGATCAGATATCCACTGACCTTTGGATGGTGCTACAAGCTAGTACCAGTTGAGCAAGAGAA
GGTAGAAGAAGCCAATGAAGGAGAGAACACCCGCTTGTTACACCCTGTGAGCCTGCATGGGATGGATGAC
CCGGAGAGAGAAGTATTAGAGTGGAGGTTTGACAGCCGCCTAGCATTTCATCACATGGCCCGAGAGCTGC
ATCCGGACTGTACTGGGTCTCTCTGGTTAGACCAGATCTGAGCCTGGGAGCTCTCTGGCTAACTAGGGAA
CCCACTGCTTAAGCCTCAATAAAGCTTGCCTTGAGTGCTTCAAGTAGTGTGTGCCCGTCTGTTGTGTGAC
TCTGGTAACTAGAGATCCCTCAGACCCTTTTAGTCAGTGTGGAAAATCTCTAGCAGGGCCCGTTTAAACC
CGCTGATCAGCCTCGACTGTGCCTTCTAGTTGCCAGCCATCTGTTGTTTGCCCCTCCCCCGTGCCTTCCT
TGACCCTGGAAGGTGCCACTCCCACTGTCCTTTCCTAATAAAATGAGGAAATTGCATCGCATTGTCTGAG
TAGGTGTCATTCTATTCTGGGGGGTGGGGTGGGGCAGGACAGCAAGGGGGAGGATTGGGAAGACAATAGC
AGGCATGCTGGGGATGCGGTGGGCTCTATGGCTTCTGAGGCGGAAAGAACCAGCTGGGGCTCTAGGGGGT
ATCCCC
[124 nt withheld, positions 7777-7900]
C
[91 nt withheld, positions 7902-7992]
A
[49 nt withheld, positions 7994-8042]
CCTTTGACGTTGGAGTCCACGTTCTTT
[37 nt withheld, positions 8070-8106]
ACCCTATCTCGGTCTATTCTTTTGATTTATAAGGGATTTTGCCGATTTCGGCCTATTGGTTAAAAAATGA
GCTGATTTAACAAAAATTTAACGCGAATTAATTCTGTGGAATGTGTGTCAGTTAGGGTGTGGAAAGTCCC
CAGGCTCCCCAGCAGGCAGAAGTATGCAAAGCATGCATCTCAATTAGTCAGCAACCAGGTGTGGAAAGTC
CCCAGGCTCCCCAGCAGGCAGAAGTATGCAAAGCATGCATCTCAATTAGTCAGCAACCATAGTCCCGCCC
CTAACTCCGCCCATCCCGCCCCTAACTCCGCCCAGTTCCGCCCATTCTCCGCCCCATGGCTGACTAATTT
TTTTTATTTATGCAGAGGCCGAGGCCGCCTCTGCCTCTGAGCTATTCCAGAAGTAGTGAGGAGGCTTTTT
TGGAGGCCTAGGCTTTTGCAAAAAGCTCCCGGGAGCTTGTATATCCATTTTCGGATCTGATCAGCACGTG
TTGACAATTAATCATCGGCATAGTATATCGGCATAGTATAATACGACAAGGTGAGGAACTAAACCATGGC
CAAGTTGACCAGTGCCGTTCCGGTGCTCACCGCGCGCGACGTCGCCGGAGCGGTCGAGTTCTGGACCGAC
CGGCTCGGGTTCTCCCGGGACTTCGTGGAGGACGACTTCGCCGGTGTGGTCCGGGACGACGTGACCCTGT
TCATCAGCGCGGTCCAGGACCAGGTGGTGCCGGACAACACCCTGGCCTGGGTGTGGGTGCGCGGCCTGGA
CGAGCTGTACGCCGAGTGGTCGGAGGTCGTGTCCACGAACTTCCGGGACGCCTCCGGGCCGGCCATGACC
GAGATCGGCGAGCAGCCGTGGGGGCGGGAGTTCGCCCTGCGCGACCCGGCCGGCAACTGCGTGCACTTCG
TGGCCGAGGAGCAGGACTGACACGTGCTACGAGATTTCGATTCCACCGCCGCCTTCTATGAAAGGTTGGG
CTTCGGAATCGTTTTCCGGGACGCCGGCTGGATGATCCTCCAGCGCGGGGATCTCATGCTGGAGTTCTTC
GCCCACCCCAACTTGTTTATTGCAGCTTATAATGGTTACAAATAAAGCAATAGCATCACAAATTTCACAA
ATAAAGCATTTTTTTCACTGCATTCTAGTTGTGGTTTGTCCAAACTCATCAATGTATCTTATCATGTCTG
TATACCGTCGACCTCTAGCTAGAGCTTGGCGTAATCATGGTCATAGCTGTTTCCTGTGTGAAATTGTTAT
CCGCTCACAATTCCACACAACATACGAGCCGGAAGCATAAAGTGTAAAGCCTGGGGTGCCTAATGAGTGA
GCTAACTCACATTAATTGCGTTGCGCTCACTGCCCGCTTTCCAGTCGGGAAACCTGTCGTGCCAGCTGCA
TTAATGAATCGGCCAACGCGCGGGGAGAGGCGGTTTGCGTATTGGGCGCTCTTCCGCTTCCTCGCTCACT
GACTCGCTGCGCTCGGTCGTTCGGCTGCGGCGAGCGGTATCAGCTCACTCAAAGGCGGTAATACGGTTAT
CCACAGAATCAGGGGATAACGCAGGAAAGAACATGTGAGCAAAAGGCCAGCAAAAGGCCAGGAACCGTAA
AAAGGCCGCGTTGCTGGCGTTTTTCCATAGGCTCCGCCCCCCTGACGAGCATCACAAAAATCGACGCTCA
AGTCAGAGGTGGCGAAACCCGACAGGACTATAAAGATACCAGGCGTTTCCCCCTGGAAGCTCCCTCGTGC
GCTCTCCTGTTCCGACCCTGCCGCTTACCGGATACCTGTCCGCCTTTCTCCCTTCGGGAAGCGTGGCGCT
TTCTCATAGCTCACGCTGTAGGTATCTCAGTTCGGTGTAGGTCGTTCGCTCCAAGCTGGGCTGTGTGCAC
GAACCCCCCGTTCAGCCCGACCGCTGCGCCTTATCCGGTAACTATCGTCTTGAGTCCAACCCGGTAAGAC
ACGACTTATCGCCACTGGCAGCAGCCACTGGTAACAGGATTAGCAGAGCGAGGTATGTAGGCGGTGCTAC
AGAGTTCTTGAAGTGGTGGCCTAACTACGGCTACACTAGAAGAACAGTATTTGGTATCTGCGCTCTGCTG
AAGCCAGTTACCTTCGGAAAAAGAGTTGGTAGCTCTTGATCCGGCAAACAAACCACCGCTGGTAGCGGTG
GTTTTTTTGTTTGCAAGCAGCAGATTACGCGCAGAAAAAAAGGATCTCAAGAAGATCCTTTGATCTTTTC
TACGGGGTCTGACGCTCAGTGGAACGAAAACTCACGTTAAGGGATTTTGGTCATGAGATTATCAAAAAGG
ATCTTCACCTAGATCCTTTTAAATTAAAAATGAAGTTTTAAATCAATCTAAAGTATATATGAGTAAACTT
GGTCTGACAGTTACCAATGCTTAATCAGTGAGGCACCTATCTCAGCGATCTGTCTATTTCGTTCATCCAT
AGTTGCCTGACTCCCCGTCGTGTAGATAACTACGATACGGGAGGGCTTACCATCTGGCCCCAGTGCTGCA
ATGATACCGCGAGACCCACGCTCACCGGCTCCAGATTTATCAGCAATAAACCAGCCAGCCGGAAGGGCCG
AGCGCAGAAGTGGTCCTGCAACTTTATCCGCCTCCATCCAGTCTATTAATTGTTGCCGGGAAGCTAGAGT
AAGTAGTTCGCCAGTTAATAGTTTGCGCAACGTTGTTGCCATTGCTACAGGCATCGTGGTGTCACGCTCG
TCGTTTGGTATGGCTTCATTCAGCTCCGGTTCCCAACGATCAAGGCGAGTTACATGATCCCCCATGTTGT
GCAAAAAAGCGGTTAGCTCCTTCGGTCCTCCGATCGTTGTCAGAAGTAAGTTGGCCGCAGTGTTATCACT
CATGGTTATGGCAGCACTGCATAATTCTCTTACTGTCATGCCATCCGTAAGATGCTTTTCTGTGACTGGT
GAGTACTCAACCAAGTCATTCTGAGAATAGTGTATGCGGCGACCGAGTTGCTCTTGCCCGGCGTCAATAC
GGGATAATACCGCGCCACATAGCAGAACTTTAAAAGTGCTCATCATTGGAAAACGTTCTTCGGGGCGAAA
ACTCTCAAGGATCTTACCGCTGTTGAGATCCAGTTCGATGTAACCCACTCGTGCACCCAACTGATCTTCA
GCATCTTTTACTTTCACCAGCGTTTCTGGGTGAGCAAAAACAGGAAGGCAAAATGCCGCAAAAAAGGGAA
TAAGGGCGACACGGAAATGTTGAATACTCATACTCTTCCTTTTTCAATATTATTGAAGCATTTATCAGGG
TTATTGTCTCATGAGCGGATACATATTTGAATGTATTTAGAAAAATAAACAAATAGGGGTTCCGCGCACA
TTTCCCCGAAAAGTGCCACCTGAC
Features (pLannotate 1.2.2; 39 found; start..end, strand, type, name):
     31..83      -  misc_feature   bom (fragment): basis of mobility region from pBR322
    238..617     +  enhancer       CMV enhancer: human cytomegalovirus immediate early enhancer
    618..817     +  promoter       CMV promoter: human cytomegalovirus (CMV) immediate early promoter
    835..1015    +  LTR            5' LTR (truncated): truncated 5' long terminal repeat (LTR) from HIV-1
   1062..1187    +  misc_feature   HIV-1 Ψ: packaging signal of human immunodeficiency virus type 1
   1171..1534    +  CDS            HIV-1 gag (fragment): gag protein from human immunodeficiency virus 1; gag
   1680..1913    +  misc_feature   RRE: The Rev response element (RRE) of HIV-1 allows for Rev-dependent mRNA export from the nucleus to the cytoplasm.
   2290..2390    +  CDS            Rev (fragment): human immunodeficiency virus 1 (HIV-1) Rev protein; rev; enhances nuclear export of unspliced and incompletely spliced viral mRNAs
   2440..2557    +  misc_feature   cPPT/CTS: central polypurine tract and central termination sequence of HIV-1
   2602..2635    +  protein_bind   loxP: Cre-mediated recombination occurs in the 8-bp core sequence (GCATACAT). Cre recombinase
   2640..2953    +  promoter       U6 promoter: RNA polymerase III promoter for mouse U6 snRNA (Das et al., 1988)
   2975..3050    +  misc_RNA       gRNA scaffold: guide RNA scaffold for the Streptococcus pyogenes CRISPR/Cas9 system
   3080..3155    -  misc_RNA       gRNA scaffold: guide RNA scaffold for the Streptococcus pyogenes CRISPR/Cas9 system
   3184..3424    -  promoter       U6 promoter: RNA polymerase III promoter for human U6 snRNA
   3454..3668    +  promoter       H1 promoter: human H1 RNA promoter
   3697..3772    +  misc_RNA       gRNA scaffold: guide RNA scaffold for the Streptococcus pyogenes CRISPR/Cas9 system
   3802..3877    -  misc_RNA       gRNA scaffold: guide RNA scaffold for the Streptococcus pyogenes CRISPR/Cas9 system
   4173..5384    +  promoter       UbC promoter: human ubiquitin C promoter
   5395..5428    -  misc_feature   MCS (fragment): pUC18/19 multiple cloning site
   5438..6157    +  CDS            EGFP: the original enhanced GFP (Yang et al., 1996) mammalian codon-optimized
   6158..6182    +  misc_feature   MCS (fragment): pBluescript multiple cloning site
   6182..6770    +  misc_feature   WPRE: woodchuck hepatitis virus posttranscriptional regulatory element
   6707..7288    +  CDS            nef (fragment): NEF_HV1H2 - Experimental evidence at protein level: Swiss-Prot protein existence level 1. Extracellular Nef protein targets CD4(+) T-lymphocytes for apoptosis by interacting with CXCR4 surface receptors. From Human immunodeficiency virus type 1 group M subtype B (isolate HXB2) (HIV-1).
   7295..7475    +  LTR            5' LTR (truncated): truncated 5' long terminal repeat (LTR) from HIV-1
   7507..7731    +  polyA_signal   bGH poly(A) signal: bovine growth hormone polyadenylation signal
   7735..7756    +  promoter       SV40 promoter (fragment): SV40 enhancer and early promoter
   7777..8205    +  rep_origin     f1 ori (sequence partly withheld): f1 bacteriophage origin of replication; arrow indicates direction of (+) strand synthesis
   8219..8548    +  promoter       SV40 promoter: SV40 enhancer and early promoter
   8596..8643    +  promoter       EM7 promoter: synthetic bacterial promoter&nbsp
   8662..9036    +  CDS            BleoR: antibiotic-binding protein; Sh ble from Streptoalloteichus hindustanus; confers resistance to bleomycin, phleomycin, and Zeocin™
   9046..9171    +  CDS            ble (fragment): BLE_KLEPN - Experimental evidence at protein level: Swiss-Prot protein existence level 1. Binding protein with a strong affinity to the bleomycin family of antibiotics. Binds to CL990; an antimitotic-antibiotic compound. From Klebsiella pneumoniae.
   9166..9287    +  polyA_signal   SV40 poly(A) signal: SV40 polyadenylation signal
   9358..9380    -  protein_bind   lac operator (fragment): The lac repressor binds to the lac operator to inhibit transcription in E. coli. This inhibition can be relieved by adding lactose or isopropyl-β-D-thiogalactopyranoside (IPTG). lac repressor encoded by lacI
   9384..9414    -  promoter       lac promoter: promoter for the E. coli lac operon
   9429..9450    -  protein_bind   CAP binding site: CAP binding activates transcription in the presence of cAMP. E. coli catabolite activator protein
   9463..9555    -  CDS            lacI (fragment): lac repressor; lacI; The lac repressor binds to the lac operator to inhibit transcription in E. coli. This inhibition can be relieved by adding lactose or isopropyl-β-D-thiogalactopyranoside (IPTG).
   9738..10326   -  rep_origin     ori: high-copy-number ColE1/pMB1/pBR322/pUC origin of replication
  10497..11357   -  CDS            AmpR: β-lactamase; bla; confers resistance to ampicillin, carbenicillin, and related antibiotics
  11358..11462   -  promoter       AmpR promoter: bla
