[The description below was written by a language model from this plasmid's Addgene catalogue record and pLannotate feature annotations shown in this document.]
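Description:
pLV-hUbC-EGFP-sgRNA.FOXA1/A2/A3_CRISPRi is an 11.5 kb HIV-1-based lentiviral transfer plasmid that delivers four single guide RNAs for CRISPR interference against the human pioneer transcription factor genes FOXA1, FOXA2 and FOXA3. A CMV enhancer/promoter fused to a truncated 5' LTR drives production of the viral genome. That genome carries the Ψ packaging signal, RRE and cPPT/CTS, and ends in a second truncated LTR followed by a bGH polyadenylation signal. In bacteria the plasmid is maintained through a high-copy ColE1/pUC origin with ampicillin resistance, and an f1 origin is also present. An SV40/EM7-driven Sh ble cassette lies outside the LTRs and accounts for the listed Zeocin marker.

The payload was assembled by Golden Gate cloning as four independent RNA polymerase III cassettes, each ending in an S. pyogenes gRNA scaffold. There is one guide for FOXA1, two for FOXA2 and one for FOXA3. The catalogue lists human U6, human 7SK, human H1 and mouse U6 promoters. The feature tables annotate the mouse U6, human U6 and H1 promoters, arranged in alternating orientations. The fourth scaffold has no annotated promoter, but an unannotated gap beside it is consistent with the 7SK promoter. Using different promoters reduces sequence repetition, though the record still notes that the plasmid is prone to recombination. A single loxP site sits just upstream of the array.

Downstream, the human UbC promoter drives EGFP followed by a WPRE, so transduced cells can be identified or sorted by fluorescence. No Cas9 or dCas9 repressor is encoded, so the CRISPRi effector must be supplied separately. The two sequencing records give essentially identical annotations.
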