Addgene plasmid #216166: pLV-hUbC-EGFP-sgRNA.FOXA1/A2/A3_CRISPRi
Purpose: Express the gRNAs for the human FOXA1/A2/A3-CRISPRi
Depositing lab: Makiko Iwafuchi. Depositing organization: Cincinnati Children's Hospital Medical Center. Publication: Pioneer and PRDM transcription factors coordinate bivalent epigenetic states to safeguard cell fate. Matsui S, Granitto M, Buckley M, Ludwig K, Koigi S, Shiley J, Zacharias WJ, Mayhew CN, Lim HW, Iwafuchi M. Mol Cell. 2024 Jan 4:S1097-2765(23)01026-2. doi: 10.1016/j.molcel.2023.12.007. PubMed 38211589.
Backbone
  Vector backbone: pLV GG hUbV-GFP (EGFP)
  Backbone size w/o insert (bp): 10000
  Vector type: Lentiviral
  Selectable markers: Zeocin
Growth in bacteria
  Bacterial resistance: Ampicillin, 100 μg/mL
  Growth temperature: 30°C
  Growth strain: NEB Stable
  Growth instructions: This plasmid may be prone to recombination, it may be necessary to screen multiple colonies by digest or sequencing.
  Copy number: High Copy
Gene/Insert
  Gene/Insert name: sgRNA-FOXA1-Rank1, sgRNA-FOXA2-Rank2, sgRNA-FOXA2-Rank1, and sgRNA-FOXA3-Rank1
  gRNA/shRNA sequence: GCAGCCCGCTCACTTCCCG , AAAGACGAGCGCTTACCTC, AGTAGCTGCTCCAGTCGGA and AGCGCTCTGGATCTCTCAG
  Species: H. sapiens (human)
  Entrez Gene: FOXA1 (a.k.a. HNF3A, TCF3A); FOXA2 (a.k.a. HNF-3-beta, HNF3B, TCF3B); FOXA3 (a.k.a. FKHH3, HNF3G, TCF3G)
  Promoter: phU6, ph7SK, phH1, pmU6
  Tag / fusion protein: EGFP (N terminal on backbone)
  Cloning method: Golden Gate
  Sequencing primers: 5′ N/A
Resource information
  A portion of this plasmid was derived from a plasmid made by: Incorporates the use of Addgene ID 216161 (which was generated from Addgene 84034 and 11680)
Terms and licenses: Academic/Nonprofit Terms; Industry Terms: Not Available to Industry
Depositor comments: For difficulties with plasmid recombination, please reach out directly to the depositing laboratory for assistance.
How to cite: pLV-hUbC-EGFP-sgRNA.FOXA1/A2/A3_CRISPRi was a gift from Makiko Iwafuchi (Addgene plasmid # 216166 ; http://n2t.net/addgene:216166 ; RRID:Addgene_216166)
